Addgene plasmid #32191: pTALEN_v2 (NN)
Depositing lab: Feng Zhang. Depositing organization: Broad Institute. Publication: A transcription activator-like effector toolbox for genome engineering. Sanjana NE, Cong L, Zhou Y, Cunniff MM, Feng G, Zhang F. Nat Protoc. 2012 Jan 5;7(1):171-92. doi: 10.1038/nprot.2011.431. PubMed 22222791.
Backbone
  Vector backbone: pCMV
  Vector type: Mammalian Expression
Growth in bacteria
  Bacterial resistance: Chloramphenicol and Ampicillin, 25 & 100 μg/mL
  Growth temperature: 37°C
  Growth strain: ccdB Survival
  Copy number: High Copy
Gene/Insert
  Gene/Insert name: TALE Nuclease, NN for 0.5 repeat
Terms and licenses: Academic/Nonprofit Terms; Industry Terms: Not Available to Industry
How to cite: pTALEN_v2 (NN) was a gift from Feng Zhang (Addgene plasmid # 32191 ; http://n2t.net/addgene:32191 ; RRID:Addgene_32191)
