[The description below was written by a language model from this plasmid's Addgene catalogue record and pLannotate feature annotations shown in this document.]
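Description:
pTALEN_v2 (NN) is a mammalian expression plasmid on a pCMV backbone that serves as a cloning (destination) backbone for building custom TALE nucleases. It replicates in E. coli from a high-copy ColE1/pUC-type origin and carries an ampicillin resistance gene in the backbone. A chloramphenicol resistance gene and the ccdB toxin sit within the cloning cassette, which is why the plasmid is selected on both antibiotics and must be maintained in a ccdB-tolerant strain.

The expression unit is driven by the CMV enhancer and promoter, followed by a T7 promoter, and ends in a bGH polyadenylation signal. Within it, an N-terminal TALE segment (annotated by homology to Xanthomonas avrXa10) and a C-terminal TALE segment (annotated as avrBs3-like) flank the CmR/ccdB stuffer, and the C-terminal segment is joined to the catalytic cleavage domain of the FokI endonuclease. The intended logic is that an assembled array of DNA-binding repeats replaces the CmR/ccdB cassette. This restores a continuous TALE–FokI open reading frame, and ccdB counter-selects against uncut or unrecombined backbone in standard E. coli strains. The "NN" designation indicates that the final 0.5 repeat built into this backbone carries the NN repeat-variable diresidue, generally associated with recognition of guanine, so this version is chosen according to the last base of the target site. The record does not state which restriction sites are used for array insertion.

An SV40 promoter–hygromycin resistance–SV40 poly(A) cassette is annotated as a marker for selecting mammalian cells. Several short hits in the table (HIV-1 LTR, lacZα, ble, KanR, f1 ori fragments) appear to be backbone remnants rather than functional elements. Finished TALENs are normally used in pairs to make targeted double-strand breaks for genome editing.
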