Features (pLannotate 1.2.2; 25 found; start..end, strand, type, name):
     86..674     +  rep_origin     ori: high-copy-number ColE1/pMB1/pBR322/pUC origin of replication
    899..916     +  terminator     rrnB T2 terminator (fragment): transcription terminator T2 from the E. coli rrnB gene
    941..960     -  CDS            lacZα (fragment): LacZα fragment of β-galactosidase; lacZ fragment
   1416..1432    +  protein_bind   lac operator: The lac repressor binds to the lac operator to inhibit transcription in E. coli. This inhibition can be relieved by adding lactose or isopropyl-β-D-thiogalactopyranoside (IPTG). lac repressor encoded by lacI
   1459..1838    +  enhancer       CMV enhancer: human cytomegalovirus immediate early enhancer
   1839..2042    +  promoter       CMV promoter: human cytomegalovirus (CMV) immediate early promoter
   2038..2071    +  LTR            5' LTR (truncated) (fragment): truncated 5' long terminal repeat (LTR) from HIV-1
   2087..2105    +  promoter       T7 promoter: promoter for bacteriophage T7 RNA polymerase
   2179..2646    +  CDS            avrXa10 (fragment): AVX10_XANOO - Experimental evidence at protein level: Swiss-Prot protein existence level 1. Avirulence protein. Induces the hypersensitive response (HR)in rice plants carrying the resistance gene Xa10. Activity depends on the presence of the core repeat domains; replacement with repeat domains from other proteins (AvrBs3 of X.euvesicatoria (AC P14727) or AvrXa7 of this organism) does not elicit the HR. Probably acts as a transcription factor in its host plant (rice) to induce plant resistance or disease. From Xanthomonas oryzae pv. oryzae.
   2677..2707    +  promoter       lac UV5 promoter: E. coli lac promoter with an "up" mutation
   2731..2760    +  promoter       cat promoter (fragment): promoter of the E. coli cat gene encoding chloramphenicol acetyltransferase
   2761..3420    +  CDS            CmR: chloramphenicol acetyltransferase; cat; confers resistance to chloramphenicol
   3599..3757    +  CDS            ccdA (fragment): CCDA_ECO57 - Also known as H, letA. Experimental evidence at protein level: Swiss-Prot protein existence level 1. Antitoxin component of a type II toxin-antitoxin (TA) system which inhibits the post-segregational killing (PSK) of plasmid-free cells, also referred to as a plasmid addiction system. Binds to and blocks the activity of CcdB; will also remove bound CcdB protein from the CcdB-GyrA complex by forming a CcdA-CcdB complex, a process termed rejuvenation. Functions as a transcriptional corepressor for the ccdAB operon, repression also requires CcdB (By similarity). From Escherichia coli
   3762..4064    +  CDS            ccdB: CCDB_ECOLI - Also known as G, letB, letD. Experimental evidence at protein level: Swiss-Prot protein existence level 1. Toxic component of a type II toxin-antitoxin (TA) system, functioning in plasmid maintainence. Responsible for the post- segregational killing (PSK) of plasmid-free cells, also referred to as a plasmid addiction system. Half-life of over 2 hours. Cell killing by CcdB is accompanied by filamentation, defects in chromosome and plasmid segregation, defects in cell division, formation of anucleate cells, decreased DNA synthesis and plasmid loss. Interferes with the activity of DN
   4176..4382    +  CDS            avrBs3 (fragment): AVRB3_XANEU - Experimental evidence at protein level: Swiss-Prot protein existence level 1. Avirulence protein. Acts as a transcription factor in C.annuum plants. In susceptible plants lacking the Bs3 resistance gene induces expression of a number of genes, including genes homologous to a family of auxin-induced genes, alpha-expansin genes, pectate lyase, anthocyanidin glucoside rhamnosyl transferase and at least one transcription factor, UPA20. Their expression leads to plant hypertrophy in mesophyll cells, probably mainly mediated by UPA20 (PubMed:17962565). In resistant plants induces the h
   4371..4958    +  CDS            fokIR (fragment): T2F1_PLAOK - Also known as rfoKI. Experimental evidence at protein level: Swiss-Prot protein existence level 1. Recognizes the double-stranded sequence 5'-GGATG-3'/3'-CATCC- 5' and cleaves respectively 14 bases after G-1 and 13 bases before C-1. From Planomicrobium okeanokoites (Planococcus okeanokoites) (Flavobacterium okeanokoites).
   4982..5093    +  polyA_signal   bGH poly(A) signal: bovine growth hormone polyadenylation signal
   5094..5202    +  rep_origin     f1 ori (fragment): f1 bacteriophage origin of replication; arrow indicates direction of (+) strand synthesis
   5216..5545    +  promoter       SV40 promoter: SV40 enhancer and early promoter
   5594..6619    +  CDS            HygR: aminoglycoside phosphotransferase from E. coli; aph(4)-Ia; confers resistance to hygromycin
   6629..6754    +  CDS            ble (fragment): BLE_KLEPN - Experimental evidence at protein level: Swiss-Prot protein existence level 1. Binding protein with a strong affinity to the bleomycin family of antibiotics. Binds to CL990; an antimitotic-antibiotic compound. From Klebsiella pneumoniae.
   6749..6870    +  polyA_signal   SV40 poly(A) signal: SV40 polyadenylation signal
   6923..7783    -  CDS            AmpR: β-lactamase; bla; confers resistance to ampicillin, carbenicillin, and related antibiotics
   7786..7882    -  promoter       AmpR promoter (fragment): bla
   7912..7936    -  CDS            KanR (fragment): aminoglycoside phosphotransferase; aph(3')-Ia; confers resistance to kanamycin
>Addgene plasmid #32191 | pTALEN_v2 (NN) | depositor full sequence | sequence record 37594 | pTALEN_v2 (NN) sequence 7961 bps
CTCATGACCAAAATCCCTTAACGTGAGTTACGCGCGCGTCGTTCCACTGAGCGTCAGACCCCGTAGAAAA
GATCAAAGGATCTTCTTGAGATCCTTTTTTTCTGCGCGTAATCTGCTGCTTGCAAACAAAAAAACCACCG
CTACCAGCGGTGGTTTGTTTGCCGGATCAAGAGCTACCAACTCTTTTTCCGAAGGTAACTGGCTTCAGCA
GAGCGCAGATACCAAATACTGTTCTTCTAGTGTAGCCGTAGTTAGCCCACCACTTCAAGAACTCTGTAGC
ACCGCCTACATACCTCGCTCTGCTAATCCTGTTACCAGTGGCTGCTGCCAGTGGCGATAAGTCGTGTCTT
ACCGGGTTGGACTCAAGACGATAGTTACCGGATAAGGCGCAGCGGTCGGGCTGAACGGGGGGTTCGTGCA
CACAGCCCAGCTTGGAGCGAACGACCTACACCGAACTGAGATACCTACAGCGTGAGCTATGAGAAAGCGC
CACGCTTCCCGAAGGGAGAAAGGCGGACAGGTATCCGGTAAGCGGCAGGGTCGGAACAGGAGAGCGCACG
AGGGAGCTTCCAGGGGGAAACGCCTGGTATCTTTATAGTCCTGTCGGGTTTCGCCACCTCTGACTTGAGC
GTCGATTTTTGTGATGCTCGTCAGGGGGGCGGAGCCTATGGAAAAACGCCAGCAACGCGGCCTTTTTACG
GTTCCTGGCCTTTTGCTGGCCTTTTGCTCACATGTTCTTTCCTGCGTTATCCCCTGATTCTGTGGATAAC
CGTATTACCGCCTTTGAGTGAGCTGATACCGCTCGCCGCAGCCGAACGACCGAGCGCAGCGAGTCAGTGA
GCGAGGAAGCGGAAGGCGAGAGTAGGGAACTGCCAGGCATCAAACTAAGCAGAAGGCCCCTGACGGATGG
CCTTTTTGCGTTTCTACAAACTCTTTCTGTGTTGTAAAACGACGGCCAGTCTTAAGCTCGGGCCCCCTGG
GCGGTTCTGATAACGAGTAATCGTTAATCCGCAAATAACGTAAAAACCCGCTTCGGCGGGTTTTTTTATG
GGGGGAGTTTAGGGAAAGAGCATTTGTCAGAATATTTAAGGGCGCCTGTCACTTTGCTTGATATATGAGA
ATTATTTAACCTTATAAATGAGAAAAAAGCAACGCACTTTAAATAAGATACGTTGCTTTTTCGATTGATG
AACACCTATAATTAAACTATTCATCTATTATTTATGATTTTTTGTATATACAATATTTCTAGTTTGTTAA
AGAGAATTAAGAAAATAAATCTCGAAAATAATAAAGGGAAAATCAGTTTTTGATATCAAAATTATACATG
TCAACGATAATACAAAATATAATACAAACTATAAGATGTTATCAGTATTTATTATCATTTAGAATAAATT
TTGTGTCGCCCTTAATTGTGAGCGGATAACAATTACGAGCTTCATGCACAGTGGCGTTGACATTGATTAT
TGACTAGTTATTAATAGTAATCAATTACGGGGTCATTAGTTCATAGCCCATATATGGAGTTCCGCGTTAC
ATAACTTACGGTAAATGGCCCGCCTGGCTGACCGCCCAACGACCCCCGCCCATTGACGTCAATAATGACG
TATGTTCCCATAGTAACGCCAATAGGGACTTTCCATTGACGTCAATGGGTGGAGTATTTACGGTAAACTG
CCCACTTGGCAGTACATCAAGTGTATCATATGCCAAGTACGCCCCCTATTGACGTCAATGACGGTAAATG
GCCCGCCTGGCATTATGCCCAGTACATGACCTTATGGGACTTTCCTACTTGGCAGTACATCTACGTATTA
GTCATCGCTATTACCATGGTGATGCGGTTTTGGCAGTACATCAATGGGCGTGGATAGCGGTTTGACTCAC
GGGGATTTCCAAGTCTCCACCCCATTGACGTCAATGGGAGTTTGTTTTGGCACCAAAATCAACGGGACTT
TCCAAAATGTCGTAACAACTCCGCCCCATTGACGCAAATGGGCGGTAGGCGTGTACGGTGGGAGGTCTAT
ATAAGCAGAGCTCTCTGGCTAACTAGAGAACCCACTGCTTACTGGCTTATCGAAATTAATACGACTCACT
ATAGGGGCCACCATGGACTATAAGGACCACGACGGAGACTACAAGGATCATGATATTGATTACAAAGACG
ATGACGATAAGATGGCCCCAAAGAAGAAGCGGAAGGTCGGTATCCACGGAGTCCCAGCAGCCGTAGATTT
GAGAACTTTGGGATATTCACAGCAGCAGCAGGAAAAGATCAAGCCCAAAGTGAGGTCGACAGTCGCGCAG
CATCACGAAGCGCTGGTGGGTCATGGGTTTACACATGCCCACATCGTAGCCTTGTCGCAGCACCCTGCAG
CCCTTGGCACGGTCGCCGTCAAGTACCAGGACATGATTGCGGCGTTGCCGGAAGCCACACATGAGGCGAT
CGTCGGTGTGGGGAAACAGTGGAGCGGAGCCCGAGCGCTTGAGGCCCTGTTGACGGTCGCGGGAGAGCTG
AGAGGGCCTCCCCTTCAGCTGGACACGGGCCAGTTGCTGAAGATCGCGAAGCGGGGAGGAGTCACGGCGG
TCGAGGCGGTGCACGCGTGGCGCAATGCGCTCACGGGAGCACCCCTCAACCTGACAGAGACCGCGGCCGC
ATTAGGCACCCCAGGCTTTACACTTTATGCTTCCGGCTCGTATAATGTGTGGATTTTGAGTTAGGATCCG
TCGAGATTTTCAGGAGCTAAGGAAGCTAAAATGGAGAAAAAAATCACTGGATATACCACCGTTGATATAT
CCCAATGGCATCGTAAAGAACATTTTGAGGCATTTCAGTCAGTTGCTCAATGTACCTATAACCAGACCGT
TCAGCTGGATATTACGGCCTTTTTAAAGACCGTAAAGAAAAATAAGCACAAGTTTTATCCGGCCTTTATT
CACATTCTTGCCCGCCTGATGAATGCTCATCCGGAATTCCGTATGGCAATGAAAGACGGTGAGCTGGTGA
TATGGGATAGTGTTCACCCTTGTTACACCGTTTTCCATGAGCAAACTGAAACGTTTTCATCGCTCTGGAG
TGAATACCACGACGATTTCCGGCAGTTTCTACACATATATTCGCAAGATGTGGCGTGTTACGGTGAAAAC
CTGGCCTATTTCCCTAAAGGGTTTATTGAGAATATGTTTTTCGTCTCAGCCAATCCCTGGGTGAGTTTCA
CCAGTTTTGATTTAAACGTGGCCAATATGGACAACTTCTTCGCCCCCGTTTTCACCATGGGCAAATATTA
TACGCAAGGCGACAAGGTGCTGATGCCGCTGGCGATTCAGGTTCATCATGCCGTTTGTGATGGCTTCCAT
GTCGGCAGAATGCTTAATGAATTACAACAGTACTGCGATGAGTGGCAGGGCGGGGCGTAAAGATCTGGAT
CCGGCTTACTAAAAGCCAGATAACAGTATGCGTATTTGCGCGCTGATTTTTGCGGTATAAGAATATATAC
TGATATGTATACCCGAAGTATGTCAAAAAGAGGTATGCTATGAAGCAGCGTATTACAGTGACAGTTGACA
GCGACAGCTATCAGTTGCTCAAGGCATATATGATGTCAATATCTCCGGTCTGGTAAGCACAACCATGCAG
AATGAAGCCCGTCGTCTGCGTGCCGAACGCTGGAAAGCGGAAAATCAGGAAGGGATGGCTGAGGTCGCCC
GGTTTATTGAAATGAACGGCTCTTTTGCTGACGAGAACAGGGGCTGGTGAAATGCAGTTTAAGGTTTACA
CCTATAAAAGAGAGAGCCGTTATCGTCTGTTTGTGGATGTACAGAGTGATATTATTGACACGCCCGGGCG
ACGGATGGTGATCCCCCTGGCCAGTGCACGTCTGCTGTCAGATAAAGTCTCCCGTGAACTTTACCCGGTG
GTGCATATCGGGGATGAAAGCTGGCGCATGATGACCACCGATATGGCCAGTGTGCCGGTCTCCGTTATCG
GGGAAGAAGTGGCTGATCTCAGCCACCGCGAAAATGACATCAAAAACGCCATTAACCTGATGTTCTGGGG
AATATAAATGTCAGGCTCCCTTATACACAGCCAGTCTGCAGGTCGACGGTCTCGACTCACGCCTGAGCAG
GTAGTGGCTATTGCATCCAACAACGGGGGCAGACCCGCACTGGAGTCAATCGTGGCCCAGCTTTCGAGGC
CGGACCCCGCGCTGGCCGCACTCACTAATGATCATCTTGTAGCGCTGGCCTGCCTCGGCGGACGACCCGC
CTTGGATGCGGTGAAGAAGGGGCTCCCGCACGCGCCTGCATTGATTAAGCGGACCAACAGAAGGATTCCC
GAGAGGACATCACATCGAGTGGCAGGTTCCCAACTCGTGAAGAGTGAACTTGAGGAGAAAAAGTCGGAGC
TGCGGCACAAATTGAAATACGTACCGCATGAATACATCGAACTTATCGAAATTGCTAGGAACTCGACTCA
AGACAGAATCCTTGAGATGAAGGTAATGGAGTTCTTTATGAAGGTTTATGGATACCGAGGGAAGCATCTC
GGTGGATCACGAAAACCCGACGGAGCAATCTATACGGTGGGGAGCCCGATTGATTACGGAGTGATCGTCG
ACACGAAAGCCTACAGCGGTGGGTACAATCTTCCCATCGGGCAGGCAGATGAGATGCAACGTTATGTCGA
AGAAAATCAGACCAGGAACAAACACATCAATCCAAATGAGTGGTGGAAAGTGTATCCTTCATCAGTGACC
GAGTTTAAGTTTTTGTTTGTCTCTGGGCATTTCAAAGGCAACTATAAGGCCCAGCTCACACGGTTGAATC
ACATTACGAACTGCAATGGTGCGGTTTTGTCCGTAGAGGAACTGCTCATTGGTGGAGAAATGATCAAAGC
GGGAACTCTGACACTGGAAGAAGTCAGACGCAAGTTTAACAATGGCGAGATCAATTTCCGCTCATAAAAA
ATCAGCCTCGACTGTGCCTTCTAGTTGCCAGCCATCTGTTGTTTGCCCCTCCCCCGTGCCTTCCTTGACC
CTGGAAGGTGCCACTCCCACTGTCCTTTCCTAATAAAATGAGGAAATTGCATCACAACACTCAACCCTAT
CTCGGTCTATTCTTTTGATTTATAAGGGATTTTGCCGATTTCGGCCTATTGGTTAAAAAATGAGCTGATT
TAACAAAAATTTAACGCGAATTAATTCTGTGGAATGTGTGTCAGTTAGGGTGTGGAAAGTCCCCAGGCTC
CCCAGCAGGCAGAAGTATGCAAAGCATGCATCTCAATTAGTCAGCAACCAGGTGTGGAAAGTCCCCAGGC
TCCCCAGCAGGCAGAAGTATGCAAAGCATGCATCTCAATTAGTCAGCAACCATAGTCCCGCCCCTAACTC
CGCCCATCCCGCCCCTAACTCCGCCCAGTTCCGCCCATTCTCCGCCCCATGGCTGACTAATTTTTTTTAT
TTATGCAGAGGCCGAGGCCGCCTCTGCCTCTGAGCTATTCCAGAAGTAGTGAGGAGGCTTTTTTGGAGGC
CTAGGCTTTTGCAAAAAGCTCCCGGGAGCTTGTATATCCATTTTCGGATCTGATCAGCACGTGATGAAAA
AGCCTGAACTCACCGCGACGTCTGTCGAGAAGTTTCTGATCGAAAAGTTCGACAGCGTCTCCGACCTGAT
GCAGCTCTCGGAGGGCGAAGAATCTCGTGCTTTCAGCTTCGATGTAGGAGGGCGTGGATATGTCCTGCGG
GTAAATAGCTGCGCCGATGGTTTCTACAAAGATCGTTATGTTTATCGGCACTTTGCATCGGCCGCGCTCC
CGATTCCGGAAGTGCTTGACATTGGGGAATTCAGCGAGAGCCTGACCTATTGCATCTCCCGCCGTGCACA
GGGTGTCACGTTGCAAGACCTGCCTGAAACCGAACTGCCCGCTGTTCTGCAGCCGGTCGCGGAGGCCATG
GATGCGATCGCTGCGGCCGATCTTAGCCAGACGAGCGGGTTCGGCCCATTCGGACCGCAAGGAATCGGTC
AATACACTACATGGCGTGATTTCATATGCGCGATTGCTGATCCCCATGTGTATCACTGGCAAACTGTGAT
GGACGACACCGTCAGTGCGTCCGTCGCGCAGGCTCTCGATGAGCTGATGCTTTGGGCCGAGGACTGCCCC
GAAGTCCGGCACCTCGTGCACGCGGATTTCGGCTCCAACAATGTCCTGACGGACAATGGCCGCATAACAG
CGGTCATTGACTGGAGCGAGGCGATGTTCGGGGATTCCCAATACGAGGTCGCCAACATCTTCTTCTGGAG
GCCGTGGTTGGCTTGTATGGAGCAGCAGACGCGCTACTTCGAGCGGAGGCATCCGGAGCTTGCAGGATCG
CCGCGGCTCCGGGCGTATATGCTCCGCATTGGTCTTGACCAACTCTATCAGAGCTTGGTTGACGGCAATT
TCGATGATGCAGCTTGGGCGCAGGGTCGATGCGACGCAATCGTCCGATCCGGAGCCGGGACTGTCGGGCG
TACACAAATCGCCCGCAGAAGCGCGGCCGTCTGGACCGATGGCTGTGTAGAAGTACTCGCCGATAGTGGA
AACCGACGCCCCAGCACTCGTCCGAGGGCAAAGGAATAGCACGTGCTACGAGATTTCGATTCCACCGCCG
CCTTCTATGAAAGGTTGGGCTTCGGAATCGTTTTCCGGGACGCCGGCTGGATGATCCTCCAGCGCGGGGA
TCTCATGCTGGAGTTCTTCGCCCACCCCAACTTGTTTATTGCAGCTTATAATGGTTACAAATAAAGCAAT
AGCATCACAAATTTCACAAATAAAGCATTTTTTTCACTGCATTCTAGTTGTGGTTTGTCCAAACTCATCA
ATGTATCTTATCATGTCTGTATACCGTCGACCTCTAGCTAGAGCTTGGCGTAATCATGGTCATTACCAAT
GCTTAATCAGTGAGGCACCTATCTCAGCGATCTGTCTATTTCGTTCATCCATAGTTGCCTGACTCCCCGT
CGTGTAGATAACTACGATACGGGAGGGCTTACCATCTGGCCCCAGCGCTGCGATGATACCGCGAGAACCA
CGCTCACCGGCTCCGGATTTATCAGCAATAAACCAGCCAGCCGGAAGGGCCGAGCGCAGAAGTGGTCCTG
CAACTTTATCCGCCTCCATCCAGTCTATTAATTGTTGCCGGGAAGCTAGAGTAAGTAGTTCGCCAGTTAA
TAGTTTGCGCAACGTTGTTGCCATCGCTACAGGCATCGTGGTGTCACGCTCGTCGTTTGGTATGGCTTCA
TTCAGCTCCGGTTCCCAACGATCAAGGCGAGTTACATGATCCCCCATGTTGTGCAAAAAAGCGGTTAGCT
CCTTCGGTCCTCCGATCGTTGTCAGAAGTAAGTTGGCCGCAGTGTTATCACTCATGGTTATGGCAGCACT
GCATAATTCTCTTACTGTCATGCCATCCGTAAGATGCTTTTCTGTGACTGGTGAGTACTCAACCAAGTCA
TTCTGAGAATAGTGTATGCGGCGACCGAGTTGCTCTTGCCCGGCGTCAATACGGGATAATACCGCGCCAC
ATAGCAGAACTTTAAAAGTGCTCATCATTGGAAAACGTTCTTCGGGGCGAAAACTCTCAAGGATCTTACC
GCTGTTGAGATCCAGTTCGATGTAACCCACTCGTGCACCCAACTGATCTTCAGCATCTTTTACTTTCACC
AGCGTTTCTGGGTGAGCAAAAACAGGAAGGCAAAATGCCGCAAAAAAGGGAATAAGGGCGACACGGAAAT
GTTGAATACTCATATTCTTCCTTTTTCAATATTATTGAAGCATTTATCAGGGTTATTGTCTCATGAGCGG
ATACATATTTGAATGTATTTAGAAAAATAAACAAATAGGGGTCAGTGTTACAACCAATTAACCAATTCTG
AACATTATCGCGAGCCCATTTATACCTGAATATGGCTCATAACACCCCTTG
