>Addgene plasmid #32191 | pTALEN_v2 (NN) | addgene partial sequence | sequence record 62988 | ccdB-Fwd 5'-GCATGATGACCACCGATATG-3'
GGTCTCCGTTATCGGGGAAGAAGTGGCTGATCTCAGCCACCGCGAAAATGACATCAAAAACGCCATTAAC
CTGATGTTCTGGGGAATATAAATGTCAGGCTCCCTTATACACAGCCAGTCTGCAGGTCGACGGTCTCGAC
TCACGCCTGAGCAGGTAGTGGCTATTGCATCCAACAACGGGGGCAGACCCGCACTGGAGTCAATCGTGGC
CCAGCTTTCGAGGCCGGACCCCGCGCTGGCCGCACTCACTAATGATCATCTTGTAGCGCTGGCCTGCCTC
GGCGGACGACCCGCCTTGGATGCGGTGAAGAAGGGGCTCCCGCACGCGCCTGCATTGATTAAGCGGACCA
ACAGAAGGATTCCCGAGAGGACATCACATCGAGTGGCAGGTTCCCAACTCGTGAAGAGTGAACTTGAGGA
GAAAAAGTCGGAGCTGCGGCACAAATTGAAATACGTACCGCATGAATACATCGAACTTATCGAAATTGCT
AGGAACTCGACTCAAGACAGAATCCTTGAGATGAAGGTAATGGAGTTCTTTATGAAGGTTTATGGATACC
GAGGGAAGCATCTCGGTGGATCACGAAAACCCGACGGAGCAATCTATACGGTGGGGAGCCCGATTGATTA
CGGAGTGATCGTCGACACGAAAGCCTACAGCGGTGGGTACAATCTTCCCATCGGGCAGGCAGATGAGATG
CAACGTTATGTCGAAGAAAATCAGACCAGGAACAAACACATCAATCCAAATGAGTGGTGGAAAGTGTATC
CTTCATCAGTGACCGAGTTTAAGTTTTTGTTTGTCTCTGGGCATTTCAAAGGCAACTATAAGGCCCAGCT
CACACGGTTGAATCACATTACGAACTGCAATGGTGCGGTTTTGTCCGTAGAGGAACTGCTCATTGGTGGA
GAAATGATCAA
