>Addgene plasmid #32191 | pTALEN_v2 (NN) | addgene partial sequence | sequence record 62989 | CAT-F 5'-GTTTGTGATGGCTTCCATGTC-3'
TAATGAATTACAACAGTACTGCGATGAGTGGCAGGGCGGGGCGTAAAGATCTGGATCCGGCTTACTAAAA
GCCAGATAACAGTATGCGTATTTGCGCGCTGATTTTTGCGGTATAAGAATATATACTGATATGTATACCC
GAAGTATGTCAAAAAGAGGTATGCTATGAAGCAGCGTATTACAGTGACAGTTGACAGCGACAGCTATCAG
TTGCTCAAGGCATATATGATGTCAATATCTCCGGTCTGGTAAGCACAACCATGCAGAATGAAGCCCGTCG
TCTGCGTGCCGAACGCTGGAAAGCGGAAAATCAGGAAGGGATGGCTGAGGTCGCCCGGTTTATTGAAATG
AACGGCTCTTTTGCTGACGAGAACAGGGGCTGGTGAAATGCAGTTTAAGGTTTACACCTATAAAAGAGAG
AGCCGTTATCGTCTGTTTGTGGATGTACAGAGTGATATTATTGACACGCCCGGGCGACGGATGGTGATCC
CCCTGGCCAGTGCACGTCTGCTGTCAGATAAAGTCTCCCGTGAACTTTACCCGGTGGTGCATATCGGGGA
TGAAAGCTGGCGCATGATGACCACCGATATGGCCAGTGTGCCGGTCTCCGTTATCGGGGAAGAAGTGGCT
GATCTCAGCCACCGCGAAAATGACATCAAAAACGCCATTAACCTGATGTTCTGGGGAATATAAATGTCAG
GCTCCCTTATACACAGCCAGTCTGCAGGTCGACGGTCTCGACTCACGCCTGAGCAGGTAGTGGCTATTGC
ATCCAACAACGGGGGCAGACCCGCACTGGAGTCAATCGTGGCCCAGCTTTCGAGGCCGGACCCCGCGCTG
GCCGCACTCACTAATGATCATCTTGTAGCGCTGGCCTGCCTCGGCGGACGACCCGCCTTGGATGCGGTGA
AGAAGGGGCTCCCGCACGCGCCTGCATTGATTAAGCGGACCAACAGAAGGATTCCCGAGAGGACATC
