>Addgene plasmid #32191 | pTALEN_v2 (NN) | addgene partial sequence | sequence record 62991 | CMV-F 5'-CGCAAATGGGCGGTAGGCGTG-3'
CTATATAAGCAGAGCTCTCTGGCTAACTAGAGAACCCACTGCTTACTGGCTTATCGAAATTAATACGACT
CACTATAGGGGCCACCATGGACTATAAGGACCACGACGGAGACTACAAGGATCATGATATTGATTACAAA
GACGATGACGATAAGATGGCCCCAAAGAAGAAGCGGAAGGTCGGTATCCACGGAGTCCCAGCAGCCGTAG
ATTTGAGAACTTTGGGATATTCACAGCAGCAGCAGGAAAAGATCAAGCCCAAAGTGAGGTCGACAGTCGC
GCAGCATCACGAAGCGCTGGTGGGTCATGGGTTTACACATGCCCACATCGTAGCCTTGTCGCAGCACCCT
GCAGCCCTTGGCACGGTCGCCGTCAAGTACCAGGACATGATTGCGGCGTTGCCGGAAGCCACACATGAGG
CGATCGTCGGTGTGGGGAAACAGTGGAGCGGAGCCCGAGCGCTTGAGGCCCTGTTGACGGTCGCGGGAGA
GCTGAGAGGGCCTCCCCTTCAGCTGGACACGGGCCAGTTGCTGAAGATCGCGAAGCGGGGAGGAGTCACG
GCGGTCGAGGCGGTGCACGCGTGGCGCAATGCGCTCACGGGAGCACCCCTCAACCTGACAGAGACCGCGG
CCGCATTAGGCACCCCAGGCTTTACACTTTATGCTTCCGGCTCGTATAATGTGTGGATTTTGAGTTAGGA
TCCGTCGAGATTTTCAGGAGCTAAGGAAGCTAAAATGGAGAAAAAAATCACTGGATATACCACCGTTGAT
ATATCCCAATGGCATCGTAAAGAACATTTTGAGGCATTTCAGTCAGTTGCTCAATGTACCTATAACCAGA
CCGTTCAGCTGGATATTACGGCCTTTTTAAAGACCGTAAAGAAAAATAAGCACAAGTTTTATCCGGCCTT
TATTCACATTCTTGCCCGCCTGATGAATGCTCATCCGGAATTCCGTATGGCAATGAAAGACGGTGAGCT
